Addgene plasmid #135343: SpyCas9-AIDx
Purpose: Expression of wildtype nSpyCas9 encoding truncated human cytosine deaminase, hAIDx, at the C-terminus.
Depositing lab: Alex Hewitt. Depositing organization: University of Tasmania. Publication: Engineering domain-inlaid SaCas9 adenine base editors with reduced RNA off-targets and increased on-target DNA editing. Nguyen Tran MT, Mohd Khalid MKN, Wang Q, Walker JKR, Lidgerwood GE, Dilworth KL, Lisowski L, Pebay A, Hewitt AW. Nat Commun. 2020 Sep 25;11(1):4871. doi: 10.1038/s41467-020-18715-y. PubMed 32978399.
Backbone
  Vector backbone: pcDNA3.1(+)
  Vector type: Mammalian Expression, CRISPR
  Selectable markers: Blasticidin
Growth in bacteria
  Bacterial resistance: Ampicillin, 100 μg/mL
  Growth temperature: 30°C
  Growth strain: NEB Stable
  Copy number: High Copy
Gene/Insert
  Gene/Insert name: nSpyCas9-hAIDx
  Species: H. sapiens (human)
  Mutation: WT
  Cloning method: Restriction Enzyme; 5′ cloning site Unknown (unknown if destroyed)
Terms and licenses: Academic/Nonprofit Terms; Industry Terms: Not Available to Industry
How to cite: SpyCas9-AIDx was a gift from Alex Hewitt (Addgene plasmid # 135343 ; http://n2t.net/addgene:135343 ; RRID:Addgene_135343)
