[The description below was written by a language model from this plasmid's Addgene catalogue record and pLannotate feature annotations shown in this document.]
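Description:
SpyCas9-AIDx is a mammalian expression plasmid built on the pcDNA3.1(+) backbone for CRISPR-based cytosine base editing. It is maintained in E. coli through a high-copy ColE1/pUC-type origin and an ampicillin resistance gene (β-lactamase with its own promoter). It also retains the f1 phage origin and short lac-region remnants typical of this backbone family. The full sequenced record is about 10.8 kb.

The payload is a single open reading frame driven by the human CMV immediate-early enhancer and promoter, with a T7 promoter just upstream of the coding region. It encodes Streptococcus pyogenes Cas9, described in the record as the nickase form (nSpyCas9). Cas9 is fused at its C-terminus to hAIDx, a truncated version of human activation-induced cytidine deaminase (AICDA), which the feature table annotates as a partial AICDA match. The mutation field lists the insert as "WT", and the table does not identify the nickase substitution. Downstream of the deaminase there is a partial match to a 3xFLAG epitope, which suggests a FLAG-type tag for detection. A T2A peptide then links the fusion to the blasticidin S deaminase gene, so the editor and the blasticidin marker are translated from one transcript as separate polypeptides, terminated by the bGH polyadenylation signal. The backbone's SV40 promoter–neomycin phosphotransferase cassette with an SV40 poly(A) signal is also annotated, although the catalogue lists only blasticidin as the mammalian selection.

No guide RNA cassette is annotated, so a guide would have to be supplied separately. The construct was deposited with a study on engineered Cas9 base editors. It is used to express a Cas9-tethered cytidine deaminase that directs C-to-U deamination at targeted sites in mammalian cells.
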