Features (pLannotate 1.2.2; 24 found; start..end, strand, type, name):
    171..550     +  enhancer       CMV enhancer: human cytomegalovirus immediate early enhancer
    551..754     +  promoter       CMV promoter: human cytomegalovirus (CMV) immediate early promoter
    750..783     +  LTR            5' LTR (truncated) (fragment): truncated 5' long terminal repeat (LTR) from HIV-1
    799..817     +  promoter       T7 promoter: promoter for bacteriophage T7 RNA polymerase
    859..4962    +  CDS            cas9: CAS9_STRP1 - Also known as csn1 From Streptococcus pyogenes serotype M1.
   5095..5640    +  CDS            AICDA (fragment): AICDA_HUMAN - Also known as AID. Experimental evidence at protein level: Swiss-Prot protein existence level 1. Single-stranded DNA-specific cytidine deaminase. Involved in somatic hypermutation (SHM), gene conversion, and class-switch recombination (CSR) in B-lymphocytes by deaminating C to U during transcription of Ig-variable (V) and Ig-switch (S) region DNA. Required for several crucial steps of B-cell terminal differentiation necessary for efficient antibody responses (PubMed:18722174, PubMed:21385873, PubMed:21518874, PubMed:27716525). May also play a role in the epigenetic regulation of
   5689..5712    +  CDS            3xFLAG (fragment): three tandem FLAG® epitope tags, followed by an enterokinase cleavage site
   5755..5777    +  CDS            T2A (fragment): 2A peptide from Thosea asigna virus capsid protein Eukaryotic ribosomes fail to insert a peptide bond between the Gly and Pro residues, yielding separate polypeptides.
   5788..6174    +  CDS            bsd: BSD_ASPTE - Experimental evidence at protein level: Swiss-Prot protein existence level 1. Catalyzes the deamination of the cytosine moiety of the antibiotics blasticidin S, cytomycin and acetylblasticidin S. From Aspergillus terreus.
   6289..6513    +  polyA_signal   bGH poly(A) signal: bovine growth hormone polyadenylation signal
   6517..6538    +  promoter       SV40 promoter (fragment): SV40 enhancer and early promoter
   6559..6987    +  rep_origin     f1 ori (sequence partly withheld): f1 bacteriophage origin of replication; arrow indicates direction of (+) strand synthesis
   7001..7330    +  promoter       SV40 promoter: SV40 enhancer and early promoter
   7397..8188    +  CDS            neo: KKA2_KLEPN - Also known as kan, nptII. Experimental evidence at protein level: Swiss-Prot protein existence level 1. Resistance to kanamycin, neomycin, paromomycin, ribostamycin, butirosin and gentamicin B. From Klebsiella pneumoniae.
   8212..8370    +  CDS            ble (fragment): BLE_KLEPN - Experimental evidence at protein level: Swiss-Prot protein existence level 1. Binding protein with a strong affinity to the bleomycin family of antibiotics. Binds to CL990; an antimitotic-antibiotic compound. From Klebsiella pneumoniae.
   8365..8486    +  polyA_signal   SV40 poly(A) signal: SV40 polyadenylation signal
   8557..8579    -  protein_bind   lac operator (fragment): The lac repressor binds to the lac operator to inhibit transcription in E. coli. This inhibition can be relieved by adding lactose or isopropyl-β-D-thiogalactopyranoside (IPTG). lac repressor encoded by lacI
   8583..8613    -  promoter       lac promoter: promoter for the E. coli lac operon
   8628..8649    -  protein_bind   CAP binding site: CAP binding activates transcription in the presence of cAMP. E. coli catabolite activator protein
   8662..8754    -  CDS            lacI (fragment): lac repressor; lacI; The lac repressor binds to the lac operator to inhibit transcription in E. coli. This inhibition can be relieved by adding lactose or isopropyl-β-D-thiogalactopyranoside (IPTG).
   8937..9525    -  rep_origin     ori: high-copy-number ColE1/pMB1/pBR322/pUC origin of replication
   9696..10556   -  CDS            AmpR: β-lactamase; bla; confers resistance to ampicillin, carbenicillin, and related antibiotics
  10557..10661   -  promoter       AmpR promoter: bla
  10720..16      -  misc_feature   bom (fragment) (across the origin): basis of mobility region from pBR322
>Addgene plasmid #135343 | SpyCas9-AIDx | addgene full sequence | sequence record 267693 | Addgene NGS Result
ATAGTTAAGCCAGTATCTGCTCCCTGCTTGTGTGTTGGAGGTCGCTGAGTAGTGCGCGAGCAAAATTTAA
GCTACAACAAGGCAAGGCTTGACCGACAATTGCATGAAGAATCTGCTTAGGGTTAGGCGTTTTGCGCTGC
TTCGCGATGTACGGGCCAGATATACGCGTTGACATTGATTATTGACTAGTTATTAATAGTAATCAATTAC
GGGGTCATTAGTTCATAGCCCATATATGGAGTTCCGCGTTACATAACTTACGGTAAATGGCCCGCCTGGC
TGACCGCCCAACGACCCCCGCCCATTGACGTCAATAATGACGTATGTTCCCATAGTAACGCCAATAGGGA
CTTTCCATTGACGTCAATGGGTGGAGTATTTACGGTAAACTGCCCACTTGGCAGTACATCAAGTGTATCA
TATGCCAAGTACGCCCCCTATTGACGTCAATGACGGTAAATGGCCCGCCTGGCATTATGCCCAGTACATG
ACCTTATGGGACTTTCCTACTTGGCAGTACATCTACGTATTAGTCATCGCTATTACCATGGTGATGCGGT
TTTGGCAGTACATCAATGGGCGTGGATAGCGGTTTGACTCACGGGGATTTCCAAGTCTCCACCCCATTGA
CGTCAATGGGAGTTTGTTTTGGCACCAAAATCAACGGGACTTTCCAAAATGTCGTAACAACTCCGCCCCA
TTGACGCAAATGGGCGGTAGGCGTGTACGGTGGGAGGTCTATATAAGCAGAGCTCTCTGGCTAACTAGAG
AACCCACTGCTTACTGGCTTATCGAAATTAATACGACTCACTATAGGGAGACCCAAGCTGGCTAGCGTTT
AAACTTAAGCTTGCCACCATGGATAAAAAGTATAGCATTGGTCTGGCGATTGGCACCAACAGCGTGGGCT
GGGCCGTGATTACCGATGAGTACAAAGTTCCGTCCAAGAAGTTCAAGGTGCTGGGTAACACCGACCGCCA
CAGCATCAAGAAAAACCTGATTGGTGCCCTGCTGTTTGATAGCGGTGAAACCGCCGAGGCTACCCGTCTG
AAGCGCACCGCCCGTCGCCGTTATACCCGTCGTAAAAACCGTATCTGCTACCTGCAAGAGATTTTCAGCA
ACGAAATGGCCAAAGTGGACGATAGCTTCTTTCACCGCCTGGAGGAGAGCTTCCTGGTGGAGGAAGACAA
GAAACACGAGCGTCACCCGATCTTTGGCAACATTGTGGATGAGGTGGCTTATCACGAAAAGTACCCGACC
ATCTATCACCTGCGTAAGAAACTGGTGGATAGCACCGACAAGGCCGATCTGCGCCTGATCTACCTGGCGC
TGGCTCACATGATCAAGTTCCGTGGTCACTTTCTGATCGAGGGCGACCTGAACCCGGATAACAGCGATGT
GGACAAGCTGTTCATCCAGCTGGTGCAGACCTATAACCAGCTGTTTGAGGAAAACCCGATTAACGCCAGC
GGTGTGGACGCCAAGGCGATCCTGAGCGCGCGTCTGAGCAAAAGCCGCCGTCTGGAGAACCTGATCGCGC
AGCTGCCGGGTGAAAAGAAAAACGGTCTGTTTGGCAACCTGATTGCTCTGAGCCTGGGCCTGACCCCGAA
CTTCAAAAGCAACTTTGACCTGGCCGAGGATGCGAAGCTGCAACTGAGCAAGGATACCTACGACGATGAC
CTGGACAACCTGCTGGCGCAGATCGGCGACCAGTATGCTGATCTGTTCCTGGCCGCGAAGAACCTGAGCG
ATGCGATCCTGCTGAGCGACATTCTGCGTGTGAACACCGAGATTACCAAGGCTCCGCTGAGCGCCAGCAT
GATCAAACGCTACGATGAACACCACCAGGACCTGACCCTGCTGAAAGCTCTGGTGCGTCAGCAGCTGCCG
GAGAAGTATAAAGAAATCTTCTTTGACCAGAGCAAGAACGGTTACGCCGGCTATATTGATGGCGGTGCGA
GCCAGGAGGAGTTCTACAAGTTTATCAAACCGATTCTGGAGAAAATGGACGGCACCGAGGAACTGCTGGT
GAAGCTGAACCGTGAAGATCTGCTGCGTAAACAGCGCACCTTTGACAACGGTAGCATCCCGCACCAGATT
CACCTGGGTGAGCTGCACGCCATCCTGCGCCGTCAGGAAGATTTCTACCCGTTTCTGAAGGACAACCGTG
AGAAGATCGAAAAAATTCTGACCTTCCGCATTCCGTACTATGTGGGTCCGCTGGCTCGTGGCAACAGCCG
CTTTGCCTGGATGACCCGCAAGAGCGAGGAAACCATCACCCCGTGGAACTTCGAGGAAGTGGTGGACAAA
GGCGCCAGCGCCCAGAGCTTCATTGAGCGTATGACCAACTTTGATAAGAACCTGCCGAACGAAAAAGTGC
TGCCGAAGCACAGCCTGCTGTACGAGTATTTCACCGTGTATAACGAACTGACCAAGGTGAAATACGTGAC
CGAGGGTATGCGCAAGCCGGCCTTCCTGAGCGGCGAACAGAAGAAAGCGATCGTGGACCTGCTGTTTAAA
ACCAACCGTAAGGTGACCGTGAAGCAGCTGAAAGAGGATTACTTCAAGAAAATTGAATGCTTCGACAGCG
TGGAGATCAGCGGTGTGGAAGATCGTTTTAACGCGAGCCTGGGCACCTATCACGACCTGCTGAAAATCAT
TAAGGATAAAGACTTCCTGGATAACGAGGAAAACGAGGACATCCTGGAAGATATTGTGCTGACCCTGACC
CTGTTTGAGGACCGTGAAATGATCGAGGAACGCCTGAAGACCTACGCCCACCTGTTCGATGACAAAGTGA
TGAAACAGCTGAAGCGCCGTCGCTATACCGGTTGGGGCCGTCTGAGCCGCAAACTGATCAACGGTATTCG
CGATAAACAGAGCGGCAAGACCATCCTGGATTTTCTGAAGAGCGACGGTTTCGCGAACCGTAACTTTATG
CAGCTGATTCACGATGACAGCCTGACCTTCAAAGAGGACATCCAGAAGGCGCAGGTGAGCGGTCAGGGCG
ATAGCCTGCACGAACACATCGCTAACCTGGCCGGTAGCCCGGCCATCAAGAAGGGCATCCTGCAAACCGT
GAAGGTGGTGGACGAGCTGGTGAAAGTGATGGGTCGTCACAAGCCGGAAAACATCGTGATTGAGATGGCC
CGCGAAAACCAGACCACCCAGAAAGGCCAGAAGAACAGCCGTGAGCGCATGAAGCGTATCGAGGAAGGCA
TCAAGGAACTGGGCAGCCAGATCCTGAAGGAGCACCCGGTGGAAAACACCCAGCTGCAAAACGAGAAACT
GTATCTGTACTACCTGCAAAACGGTCGTGACATGTACGTGGATCAGGAGCTGGACATTAACCGCCTGAGC
GATTACGACGTGGATGCGATCGTGCCGCAGAGCTTCCTGAAGGATGACAGCATTGACAACAAAGTGCTGA
CCCGTAGCGATAAAAACCGCGGCAAGAGCGACAACGTGCCGAGCGAGGAAGTGGTGAAGAAAATGAAAAA
CTACTGGCGTCAGCTGCTGAACGCCAAACTGATCACCCAGCGTAAGTTTGACAACCTGACCAAAGCTGAG
CGCGGCGGTCTGAGCGAACTGGATAAAGCCGGTTTCATTAAGCGTCAGCTGGTGGAAACCCGCCAGATCA
CCAAGCACGTGGCGCAGATTCTGGACAGCCGCATGAACACCAAGTACGACGAGAACGATAAACTGATCCG
TGAAGTGAAAGTGATCACCCTGAAGAGCAAACTGGTGAGCGATTTTCGTAAAGACTTCCAGTTTTACAAG
GTGCGCGAGATCAACAACTATCACCACGCGCACGACGCTTACCTGAACGCCGTGGTGGGCACCGCCCTGA
TCAAGAAGTATCCGAAGCTGGAGAGCGAGTTCGTGTACGGCGATTATAAAGTGTACGACGTGCGTAAAAT
GATCGCGAAGAGCGAGCAGGAAATTGGCAAAGCGACCGCTAAGTATTTCTTTTACAGCAACATCATGAAC
TTCTTTAAGACCGAGATCACCCTGGCCAACGGTGAAATCCGTAAACGCCCGCTGATTGAAACCAACGGTG
AAACCGGCGAAATCGTGTGGGATAAGGGCCGTGACTTTGCGACCGTGCGCAAAGTGCTGTCCATGCCGCA
GGTGAACATTGTGAAGAAAACCGAGGTGCAGACCGGCGGTTTCAGCAAGGAAAGCATTCTGCCGAAACGT
AACAGCGACAAGCTGATCGCCCGCAAGAAAGACTGGGACCCGAAGAAGTATGGCGGTTTCGATAGCCCAA
CCGTGGCCTACAGCGTGCTGGTGGTGGCTAAAGTGGAGAAGGGTAAAAGCAAGAAACTGAAAAGCGTGAA
GGAACTGCTGGGCATCACCATTATGGAGCGTAGCAGCTTCGAAAAGAACCCGATCGACTTTCTGGAGGCG
AAAGGTTACAAGGAAGTGAAGAAAGATCTGATCATCAAGCTGCCGAAGTATAGCCTGTTTGAGCTGGAAA
ATGGTCGTAAACGTATGCTGGCCAGCGCCGGCGAGCTGCAAAAGGGCAACGAACTGGCGCTGCCGAGCAA
ATACGTGAACTTCCTGTATCTGGCCAGCCACTACGAGAAGCTGAAAGGTAGCCCGGAGGACAACGAACAG
AAGCAGCTGTTTGTGGAGCAGCACAAACACTACCTGGATGAGATCATTGAACAGATTAGCGAGTTCAGCA
AGCGTGTGATCCTGGCTGATGCCAACCTGGACAAAGTGCTGAGCGCCTATAACAAACACCGTGACAAGCC
GATCCGCGAGCAGGCGGAAAACATCATTCACCTGTTCACCCTGACCAACCTGGGTGCGCCGGCTGCCTTC
AAGTATTTTGATACCACCATTGACCGTAAACGCTACACCAGCACCAAGGAGGTGCTGGATGCTACCCTGA
TCCACCAGAGCATTACCGGCCTGTACGAAACCCGTATCGATCTGAGCCAGCTGGGCGGTGACCCGAAGAA
AAAGCGTAAAGTGGGTAGCAGCGGCAGCCCGAAAAAGAAACGCAAAGTGGGTAGCGACGCTCTGGATGAC
TTCGACCTGGATATGCTGGGCAGCGACGCCCTGGATGACTTTGGCGGTGGCAGCATGGATAGCCTGCTGA
TGAACCGTCGCAAATTCCTGTACCAGTTTAAGAACGTGCGTTGGGCTAAAGGCCGTCGCGAAACCTATCT
GTGCTACGTGGTGAAACGTCGCGATAGCGCCACCAGCTTCAGCCTGGACTTTGGTTATCTGCGCAACAAG
AACGGCTGCCACGTGGAGCTGCTGTTCCTGCGTTATATTAGCGACTGGGACCTGGACCCAGGCCGTTGCT
ACCGTGTGACCTGGTTTACCAGCTGGAGCCCGTGCTATGATTGCGCCCGTCATGTGGCTGACTTCCTGCG
TGGTAACCCAAACCTGAGCCTGCGTATCTTCACCGCGCGCCTGTACTTTTGCGAGGACCGTAAGGCTGAA
CCAGAAGGTCTGCGTCGCCTGCACCGTGCTGGCGTGCAGATCGCCATCATGACCTTCAAAGATTACTTTT
ATTGCTGGAACACCTTCGTGGAGAACCACGAACGCACCTTTAAGGCCTGGGAGGGTCTGCACGAAAACAG
CGTGCGTCTGAGCCGCCAGCTGCGCCGCATCCTGCTGCCAAAGCGTCCGGCGGCTACCAAGAAAGCCGGT
CAGGCGAAGAAAAAGAAAGACTACAAAGATGACGATGACAAGGGTAGCGGCGCTACCAACTTCAGCCTGC
TGAAGCAGGCGGGCGACGTGGAGGAAAATCCGGGCCCGATGGCTAAACCGCTGAGCCAGGAGGAAAGCAC
CCTGATCGAGCGCGCGACCGCTACCATTAACAGCATCCCGATTAGCGAAGATTATAGCGTGGCCAGCGCC
GCGCTGAGCAGCGATGGTCGTATCTTCACCGGCGTGAACGTGTATCACTTTACCGGTGGCCCGTGCGCCG
AGCTGGTGGTGCTGGGCACCGCCGCCGCCGCCGCCGCCGGCAACCTGACCTGCATCGTGGCGATTGGTAA
CGAAAATCGTGGCATCCTGAGCCCGTGCGGCCGTTGCCGCCAGGTGCTGCTGGACCTGCATCCGGGCATC
AAGGCGATTGTGAAGGATAGCGACGGCCAACCGACCGCTGTGGGTATTCGTGAACTGCTGCCATCCGGCT
ATGTTTGGGAAGGCTAAGGTACCGAGCTCGGATCCACTAGTCCAGTGTGGTGGAATTCTGCAGATATCCA
GCACAGTGGCGGCCGCTCGAGTCTAGAGGGCCCGTTTAAACCCGCTGATCAGCCTCGACTGTGCCTTCTA
GTTGCCAGCCATCTGTTGTTTGCCCCTCCCCCGTGCCTTCCTTGACCCTGGAAGGTGCCACTCCCACTGT
CCTTTCCTAATAAAATGAGGAAATTGCATCGCATTGTCTGAGTAGGTGTCATTCTATTCTGGGGGGTGGG
GTGGGGCAGGACAGCAAGGGGGAGGATTGGGAAGACAATAGCAGGCATGCTGGGGATGCGGTGGGCTCTA
TGGCTTCTGAGGCGGAAAGAACCAGCTGGGGCTCTAGGGGGTATCCCC
[124 nt withheld, positions 6559-6682]
C
[91 nt withheld, positions 6684-6774]
A
[49 nt withheld, positions 6776-6824]
CCTTTGACGTTGGAGTCCACGTTCTTT
[37 nt withheld, positions 6852-6888]
ACCCTATCTCGGTCTATTCTTTTGATTTATAAGGGATTTTGCCGATTTCGGCCTATTGGTTAAAAAATGA
GCTGATTTAACAAAAATTTAACGCGAATTAATTCTGTGGAATGTGTGTCAGTTAGGGTGTGGAAAGTCCC
CAGGCTCCCCAGCAGGCAGAAGTATGCAAAGCATGCATCTCAATTAGTCAGCAACCAGGTGTGGAAAGTC
CCCAGGCTCCCCAGCAGGCAGAAGTATGCAAAGCATGCATCTCAATTAGTCAGCAACCATAGTCCCGCCC
CTAACTCCGCCCATCCCGCCCCTAACTCCGCCCAGTTCCGCCCATTCTCCGCCCCATGGCTGACTAATTT
TTTTTATTTATGCAGAGGCCGAGGCCGCCTCTGCCTCTGAGCTATTCCAGAAGTAGTGAGGAGGCTTTTT
TGGAGGCCTAGGCTTTTGCAAAAAGCTCCCGGGAGCTTGTATATCCATTTTCGGATCTGATCAAGAGACA
GGATGAGGATCGTTTCGCATGATTGAACAAGATGGATTGCACGCAGGTTCTCCGGCCGCTTGGGTGGAGA
GGCTATTCGGCTATGACTGGGCACAACAGACAATCGGCTGCTCTGATGCCGCCGTGTTCCGGCTGTCAGC
GCAGGGGCGCCCGGTTCTTTTTGTCAAGACCGACCTGTCCGGTGCCCTGAATGAACTGCAGGACGAGGCA
GCGCGGCTATCGTGGCTGGCCACGACGGGCGTTCCTTGCGCAGCTGTGCTCGACGTTGTCACTGAAGCGG
GAAGGGACTGGCTGCTATTGGGCGAAGTGCCGGGGCAGGATCTCCTGTCATCTCACCTTGCTCCTGCCGA
GAAAGTATCCATCATGGCTGATGCAATGCGGCGGCTGCATACGCTTGATCCGGCTACCTGCCCATTCGAC
CACCAAGCGAAACATCGCATCGAGCGAGCACGTACTCGGATGGAAGCCGGTCTTGTCGATCAGGATGATC
TGGACGAAGAGCATCAGGGGCTCGCGCCAGCCGAACTGTTCGCCAGGCTCAAGGCGCGCATGCCCGACGG
CGAGGATCTCGTCGTGACCCATGGCGATGCCTGCTTGCCGAATATCATGGTGGAAAATGGCCGCTTTTCT
GGATTCATCGACTGTGGCCGGCTGGGTGTGGCGGACCGCTATCAGGACATAGCGTTGGCTACCCGTGATA
TTGCTGAAGAGCTTGGCGGCGAATGGGCTGACCGCTTCCTCGTGCTTTACGGTATCGCCGCTCCCGATTC
GCAGCGCATCGCCTTCTATCGCCTTCTTGACGAGTTCTTCTGAGCGGGACTCTGGGGTTCGAAATGACCG
ACCAAGCGACGCCCAACCTGCCATCACGAGATTTCGATTCCACCGCCGCCTTCTATGAAAGGTTGGGCTT
CGGAATCGTTTTCCGGGACGCCGGCTGGATGATCCTCCAGCGCGGGGATCTCATGCTGGAGTTCTTCGCC
CACCCCAACTTGTTTATTGCAGCTTATAATGGTTACAAATAAAGCAATAGCATCACAAATTTCACAAATA
AAGCATTTTTTTCACTGCATTCTAGTTGTGGTTTGTCCAAACTCATCAATGTATCTTATCATGTCTGTAT
ACCGTCGACCTCTAGCTAGAGCTTGGCGTAATCATGGTCATAGCTGTTTCCTGTGTGAAATTGTTATCCG
CTCACAATTCCACACAACATACGAGCCGGAAGCATAAAGTGTAAAGCCTGGGGTGCCTAATGAGTGAGCT
AACTCACATTAATTGCGTTGCGCTCACTGCCCGCTTTCCAGTCGGGAAACCTGTCGTGCCAGCTGCATTA
ATGAATCGGCCAACGCGCGGGGAGAGGCGGTTTGCGTATTGGGCGCTCTTCCGCTTCCTCGCTCACTGAC
TCGCTGCGCTCGGTCGTTCGGCTGCGGCGAGCGGTATCAGCTCACTCAAAGGCGGTAATACGGTTATCCA
CAGAATCAGGGGATAACGCAGGAAAGAACATGTGAGCAAAAGGCCAGCAAAAGGCCAGGAACCGTAAAAA
GGCCGCGTTGCTGGCGTTTTTCCATAGGCTCCGCCCCCCTGACGAGCATCACAAAAATCGACGCTCAAGT
CAGAGGTGGCGAAACCCGACAGGACTATAAAGATACCAGGCGTTTCCCCCTGGAAGCTCCCTCGTGCGCT
CTCCTGTTCCGACCCTGCCGCTTACCGGATACCTGTCCGCCTTTCTCCCTTCGGGAAGCGTGGCGCTTTC
TCATAGCTCACGCTGTAGGTATCTCAGTTCGGTGTAGGTCGTTCGCTCCAAGCTGGGCTGTGTGCACGAA
CCCCCCGTTCAGCCCGACCGCTGCGCCTTATCCGGTAACTATCGTCTTGAGTCCAACCCGGTAAGACACG
ACTTATCGCCACTGGCAGCAGCCACTGGTAACAGGATTAGCAGAGCGAGGTATGTAGGCGGTGCTACAGA
GTTCTTGAAGTGGTGGCCTAACTACGGCTACACTAGAAGAACAGTATTTGGTATCTGCGCTCTGCTGAAG
CCAGTTACCTTCGGAAAAAGAGTTGGTAGCTCTTGATCCGGCAAACAAACCACCGCTGGTAGCGGTGGTT
TTTTTGTTTGCAAGCAGCAGATTACGCGCAGAAAAAAAGGATCTCAAGAAGATCCTTTGATCTTTTCTAC
GGGGTCTGACGCTCAGTGGAACGAAAACTCACGTTAAGGGATTTTGGTCATGAGATTATCAAAAAGGATC
TTCACCTAGATCCTTTTAAATTAAAAATGAAGTTTTAAATCAATCTAAAGTATATATGAGTAAACTTGGT
CTGACAGTTACCAATGCTTAATCAGTGAGGCACCTATCTCAGCGATCTGTCTATTTCGTTCATCCATAGT
TGCCTGACTCCCCGTCGTGTAGATAACTACGATACGGGAGGGCTTACCATCTGGCCCCAGTGCTGCAATG
ATACCGCGAGACCCACGCTCACCGGCTCCAGATTTATCAGCAATAAACCAGCCAGCCGGAAGGGCCGAGC
GCAGAAGTGGTCCTGCAACTTTATCCGCCTCCATCCAGTCTATTAATTGTTGCCGGGAAGCTAGAGTAAG
TAGTTCGCCAGTTAATAGTTTGCGCAACGTTGTTGCCATTGCTACAGGCATCGTGGTGTCACGCTCGTCG
TTTGGTATGGCTTCATTCAGCTCCGGTTCCCAACGATCAAGGCGAGTTACATGATCCCCCATGTTGTGCA
AAAAAGCGGTTAGCTCCTTCGGTCCTCCGATCGTTGTCAGAAGTAAGTTGGCCGCAGTGTTATCACTCAT
GGTTATGGCAGCACTGCATAATTCTCTTACTGTCATGCCATCCGTAAGATGCTTTTCTGTGACTGGTGAG
TACTCAACCAAGTCATTCTGAGAATAGTGTATGCGGCGACCGAGTTGCTCTTGCCCGGCGTCAATACGGG
ATAATACCGCGCCACATAGCAGAACTTTAAAAGTGCTCATCATTGGAAAACGTTCTTCGGGGCGAAAACT
CTCAAGGATCTTACCGCTGTTGAGATCCAGTTCGATGTAACCCACTCGTGCACCCAACTGATCTTCAGCA
TCTTTTACTTTCACCAGCGTTTCTGGGTGAGCAAAAACAGGAAGGCAAAATGCCGCAAAAAAGGGAATAA
GGGCGACACGGAAATGTTGAATACTCATACTCTTCCTTTTTCAATATTATTGAAGCATTTATCAGGGTTA
TTGTCTCATGAGCGGATACATATTTGAATGTATTTAGAAAAATAAACAAATAGGGGTTCCGCGCACATTT
CCCCGAAAAGTGCCACCTGACGTCGACGGATCGGGAGATCTCCCGATCCCCTATGGTGCACTCTCAGTAC
AATCTGCTCTGATGCCGC
