>Addgene plasmid #135343 | SpyCas9-AIDx | depositor partial sequence | sequence record 261019 | insert: spyCas9 (D10A) with C terminus hAIDx (182X)
AAGCTTGCCACCATGGATAAAAAGTATAGCATTGGTCTGGCGATTGGCACCAACAGCGTGGGCTGGGCCG
TGATTACCGATGAGTACAAAGTTCCGTCCAAGAAGTTCAAGGTGCTGGGTAACACCGACCGCCACAGCAT
CAAGAAAAACCTGATTGGTGCCCTGCTGTTTGATAGCGGTGAAACCGCCGAGGCTACCCGTCTGAAGCGC
ACCGCCCGTCGCCGTTATACCCGTCGTAAAAACCGTATCTGCTACCTGCAAGAGATTTTCAGCAACGAAA
TGGCCAAAGTGGACGATAGCTTCTTTCACCGCCTGGAGGAGAGCTTCCTGGTGGAGGAAGACAAGAAACA
CGAGCGTCACCCGATCTTTGGCAACATTGTGGATGAGGTGGCTTATCACGAAAAGTACCCGACCATCTAT
CACCTGCGTAAGAAACTGGTGGATAGCACCGACAAGGCCGATCTGCGCCTGATCTACCTGGCGCTGGCTC
ACATGATCAAGTTCCGTGGTCACTTTCTGATCGAGGGCGACCTGAACCCGGATAACAGCGATGTGGACAA
GCTGTTCATCCAGCTGGTGCAGACCTATAACCAGCTGTTTGAGGAAAACCCGATTAACGCCAGCGGTGTG
GACGCCAAGGCGATCCTGAGCGCGCGTCTGAGCAAAAGCCGCCGTCTGGAGAACCTGATCGCGCAGCTGC
CGGGTGAAAAGAAAAACGGTCTGTTTGGCAACCTGATTGCTCTGAGCCTGGGCCTGACCCCGAACTTCAA
AAGCAACTTTGACCTGGCCGAGGATGCGAAGCTGCAACTGAGCAAGGATACCTACGACGATGACCTGGAC
AACCTGCTGGCGCAGATCGGCGACCAGTATGCTGATCTGTTCCTGGCCGCGAAGAACCTGAGCGATGCGA
TCCTGCTGAGCGACATTCTGCGTGTGAACACCGAGATTACCAAGGCTCCGCTGAGCGCCAGCATGATCAA
ACGCTACGATGAACACCACCAGGACCTGACCCTGCTGAAAGCTCTGGTGCGTCAGCAGCTGCCGGAGAAG
TATAAAGAAATCTTCTTTGACCAGAGCAAGAACGGTTACGCCGGCTATATTGATGGCGGTGCGAGCCAGG
AGGAGTTCTACAAGTTTATCAAACCGATTCTGGAGAAAATGGACGGCACCGAGGAACTGCTGGTGAAGCT
GAACCGTGAAGATCTGCTGCGTAAACAGCGCACCTTTGACAACGGTAGCATCCCGCACCAGATTCACCTG
GGTGAGCTGCACGCCATCCTGCGCCGTCAGGAAGATTTCTACCCGTTTCTGAAGGACAACCGTGAGAAGA
TCGAAAAAATTCTGACCTTCCGCATTCCGTACTATGTGGGTCCGCTGGCTCGTGGCAACAGCCGCTTTGC
CTGGATGACCCGCAAGAGCGAGGAAACCATCACCCCGTGGAACTTCGAGGAAGTGGTGGACAAAGGCGCC
AGCGCCCAGAGCTTCATTGAGCGTATGACCAACTTTGATAAGAACCTGCCGAACGAAAAAGTGCTGCCGA
AGCACAGCCTGCTGTACGAGTATTTCACCGTGTATAACGAACTGACCAAGGTGAAATACGTGACCGAGGG
TATGCGCAAGCCGGCCTTCCTGAGCGGCGAACAGAAGAAAGCGATCGTGGACCTGCTGTTTAAAACCAAC
CGTAAGGTGACCGTGAAGCAGCTGAAAGAGGATTACTTCAAGAAAATTGAATGCTTCGACAGCGTGGAGA
TCAGCGGTGTGGAAGATCGTTTTAACGCGAGCCTGGGCACCTATCACGACCTGCTGAAAATCATTAAGGA
TAAAGACTTCCTGGATAACGAGGAAAACGAGGACATCCTGGAAGATATTGTGCTGACCCTGACCCTGTTT
GAGGACCGTGAAATGATCGAGGAACGCCTGAAGACCTACGCCCACCTGTTCGATGACAAAGTGATGAAAC
AGCTGAAGCGCCGTCGCTATACCGGTTGGGGCCGTCTGAGCCGCAAACTGATCAACGGTATTCGCGATAA
ACAGAGCGGCAAGACCATCCTGGATTTTCTGAAGAGCGACGGTTTCGCGAACCGTAACTTTATGCAGCTG
ATTCACGATGACAGCCTGACCTTCAAAGAGGACATCCAGAAGGCGCAGGTGAGCGGTCAGGGCGATAGCC
TGCACGAACACATCGCTAACCTGGCCGGTAGCCCGGCCATCAAGAAGGGCATCCTGCAAACCGTGAAGGT
GGTGGACGAGCTGGTGAAAGTGATGGGTCGTCACAAGCCGGAAAACATCGTGATTGAGATGGCCCGCGAA
AACCAGACCACCCAGAAAGGCCAGAAGAACAGCCGTGAGCGCATGAAGCGTATCGAGGAAGGCATCAAGG
AACTGGGCAGCCAGATCCTGAAGGAGCACCCGGTGGAAAACACCCAGCTGCAAAACGAGAAACTGTATCT
GTACTACCTGCAAAACGGTCGTGACATGTACGTGGATCAGGAGCTGGACATTAACCGCCTGAGCGATTAC
GACGTGGATGCGATCGTGCCGCAGAGCTTCCTGAAGGATGACAGCATTGACAACAAAGTGCTGACCCGTA
GCGATAAAAACCGCGGCAAGAGCGACAACGTGCCGAGCGAGGAAGTGGTGAAGAAAATGAAAAACTACTG
GCGTCAGCTGCTGAACGCCAAACTGATCACCCAGCGTAAGTTTGACAACCTGACCAAAGCTGAGCGCGGC
GGTCTGAGCGAACTGGATAAAGCCGGTTTCATTAAGCGTCAGCTGGTGGAAACCCGCCAGATCACCAAGC
ACGTGGCGCAGATTCTGGACAGCCGCATGAACACCAAGTACGACGAGAACGATAAACTGATCCGTGAAGT
GAAAGTGATCACCCTGAAGAGCAAACTGGTGAGCGATTTTCGTAAAGACTTCCAGTTTTACAAGGTGCGC
GAGATCAACAACTATCACCACGCGCACGACGCTTACCTGAACGCCGTGGTGGGCACCGCCCTGATCAAGA
AGTATCCGAAGCTGGAGAGCGAGTTCGTGTACGGCGATTATAAAGTGTACGACGTGCGTAAAATGATCGC
GAAGAGCGAGCAGGAAATTGGCAAAGCGACCGCTAAGTATTTCTTTTACAGCAACATCATGAACTTCTTT
AAGACCGAGATCACCCTGGCCAACGGTGAAATCCGTAAACGCCCGCTGATTGAAACCAACGGTGAAACCG
GCGAAATCGTGTGGGATAAGGGCCGTGACTTTGCGACCGTGCGCAAAGTGCTGTCCATGCCGCAGGTGAA
CATTGTGAAGAAAACCGAGGTGCAGACCGGCGGTTTCAGCAAGGAAAGCATTCTGCCGAAACGTAACAGC
GACAAGCTGATCGCCCGCAAGAAAGACTGGGACCCGAAGAAGTATGGCGGTTTCGATAGCCCAACCGTGG
CCTACAGCGTGCTGGTGGTGGCTAAAGTGGAGAAGGGTAAAAGCAAGAAACTGAAAAGCGTGAAGGAACT
GCTGGGCATCACCATTATGGAGCGTAGCAGCTTCGAAAAGAACCCGATCGACTTTCTGGAGGCGAAAGGT
TACAAGGAAGTGAAGAAAGATCTGATCATCAAGCTGCCGAAGTATAGCCTGTTTGAGCTGGAAAATGGTC
GTAAACGTATGCTGGCCAGCGCCGGCGAGCTGCAAAAGGGCAACGAACTGGCGCTGCCGAGCAAATACGT
GAACTTCCTGTATCTGGCCAGCCACTACGAGAAGCTGAAAGGTAGCCCGGAGGACAACGAACAGAAGCAG
CTGTTTGTGGAGCAGCACAAACACTACCTGGATGAGATCATTGAACAGATTAGCGAGTTCAGCAAGCGTG
TGATCCTGGCTGATGCCAACCTGGACAAAGTGCTGAGCGCCTATAACAAACACCGTGACAAGCCGATCCG
CGAGCAGGCGGAAAACATCATTCACCTGTTCACCCTGACCAACCTGGGTGCGCCGGCTGCCTTCAAGTAT
TTTGATACCACCATTGACCGTAAACGCTACACCAGCACCAAGGAGGTGCTGGATGCTACCCTGATCCACC
AGAGCATTACCGGCCTGTACGAAACCCGTATCGATCTGAGCCAGCTGGGCGGTGACCCGAAGAAAAAGCG
TAAAGTGGGTAGCAGCGGCAGCCCGAAAAAGAAACGCAAAGTGGGTAGCGACGCTCTGGATGACTTCGAC
CTGGATATGCTGGGCAGCGACGCCCTGGATGACTTTGGCGGTGGCAGCATGGATAGCCTGCTGATGAACC
GTCGCAAATTCCTGTACCAGTTTAAGAACGTGCGTTGGGCTAAAGGCCGTCGCGAAACCTATCTGTGCTA
CGTGGTGAAACGTCGCGATAGCGCCACCAGCTTCAGCCTGGACTTTGGTTATCTGCGCAACAAGAACGGC
TGCCACGTGGAGCTGCTGTTCCTGCGTTATATTAGCGACTGGGACCTGGACCCAGGCCGTTGCTACCGTG
TGACCTGGTTTACCAGCTGGAGCCCGTGCTATGATTGCGCCCGTCATGTGGCTGACTTCCTGCGTGGTAA
CCCAAACCTGAGCCTGCGTATCTTCACCGCGCGCCTGTACTTTTGCGAGGACCGTAAGGCTGAACCAGAA
GGTCTGCGTCGCCTGCACCGTGCTGGCGTGCAGATCGCCATCATGACCTTCAAAGATTACTTTTATTGCT
GGAACACCTTCGTGGAGAACCACGAACGCACCTTTAAGGCCTGGGAGGGTCTGCACGAAAACAGCGTGCG
TCTGAGCCGCCAGCTGCGCCGCATCCTGCTGCCAAAGCGTCCGGCGGCTACCAAGAAAGCCGGTCAGGCG
AAGAAAAAGAAAGACTACAAAGATGACGATGACAAGGGTAGCGGCGCTACCAACTTCAGCCTGCTGAAGC
AGGCGGGCGACGTGGAGGAAAATCCGGGCCCGATGGCTAAACCGCTGAGCCAGGAGGAAAGCACCCTGAT
CGAGCGCGCGACCGCTACCATTAACAGCATCCCGATTAGCGAAGATTATAGCGTGGCCAGCGCCGCGCTG
AGCAGCGATGGTCGTATCTTCACCGGCGTGAACGTGTATCACTTTACCGGTGGCCCGTGCGCCGAGCTGG
TGGTGCTGGGCACCGCCGCCGCCGCCGCCGCCGGCAACCTGACCTGCATCGTGGCGATTGGTAACGAAAA
TCGTGGCATCCTGAGCCCGTGCGGCCGTTGCCGCCAGGTGCTGCTGGACCTGCATCCGGGCATCAAGGCG
ATTGTGAAGGATAGCGACGGCCAACCGACCGCTGTGGGTATTCGTGAACTGCTGCCATCCGGCTATGTTT
GGGAAGGCTAAGGTACC
